>Addgene plasmid #246937 | pHIVT9-NAT-3xFlag-SMARCAL1-R764Q | addgene full sequence | sequence record 494359 | Addgene NGS Result
TTAATTGAAGAATCGCAAAACCAGCAAGAAAAGAATGAACAAGAATTATTGGAATTAGATAAATGGGCAA
GTTTGTGGAATTGGTTTAACATAACAAATTGGCTGTGGTATATAAAATTATTCATAATGATAGTAGGAGG
CTTGGTAGGTTTAAGAATAGTTTTTGCTGTACTTTCTATAGTGAATAGAGTTAGGCAGGGATATTCACCA
TTATCGTTTCAGACCCACCTCCCAACCCCGAGGGGACCCGACAGGCCCGAAGGAATAGAAGAAGAAGGTG
GAGAGAGAGACAGAGACAGATCCATTCGATTAGTGAACGGATCGGCACTGCGTGCGCCAATTCTGCAGAC
AAATGGCAGTATTCATCCACAATTTTAAAAGAAAAGGGGGGATTGGGGGGTACAGTGCAGGGGAAAGAAT
AGTAGACATAATAGCAACAGACATACAAACTAAAGAATTACAAAAACAAATTACAAAAATTCAAAATTTT
CGGGTTTATTACAGGGACAGCAGAGATCCAGTTTGGTTAGTACCGGGCCCGCTCTAGCGTGAGGCTCCGG
TGCCCGTCAGTGGGCAGAGCGCACATCGCCCACAGTCCCCGAGAAGTTGGGGGGAGGGGTCGGCAATTGA
ACCGGTGCCTAGAGAAGGTGGCGCGGGGTAAACTGGGAAAGTGATGTCGTGTACTGGCTCCGCCTTTTTC
CCGAGGGTGGGGGAGAACCGTACCCCCGTGCAGTAGTCGCCGTGAACGTTCTTTTTCGCAACGGGTTTGC
CGCCAGAACACAGGTAAGTGCCGTGTGTGGTTCCCGCGGGCCTGGCCTCTTTACGGGTTATGGCCCTTGC
GTGCCTTGAATTACTTCCACCTGGCTGCAGTACGTGATTCTTGATCCCGAGCTTCGGGTTGGAAGTGGGT
GGGAGAGTTCGAGGCCTTGCGCTTAAGGAGCCCCTTCGCCTCGTGCTTGAGTTGAGGCCTGGCCTGGGCG
CTGGGGCCGCCGCGTGCGAATCTGGTGGCACCTTCGCGCCTGTCTCGCTGCTTTCGATAAGTCTCTAGCC
ATTTAAAATTTTTGATGACCTGCTGCGACGCTTTTTTTCTGGCAAGATAGTCTTGTAAATGCGGGCCAAG
ATCTGCACACTGGTATTTCGGTTTTTGGGGCCGCGGGCGGCGACGGGGCCCGTGCGTCCCAGCGCACATG
TTCGGCGAGGCGGGGCCTGCGAGCGCGGCCACCGAGAATCGGACGGGGGTAGTCTCAAGCTGGCCGGCCT
GCTCTGGTGCCTGGCCTCGCGCCGCCGTGTATCGCCCCGCCCTGGGCGGCAAGGCTGGCCCGGTCGGCAC
CAGTTGCGTGAGCGGAAAGATGGCCGCTTCCCGGCCCTGCTGCAGGGAGCTCAAAATGGAGGACGCGGCG
CTCGGGAGAGCGGGCGGGTGAGTCACCCACACAAAGGAAAAGGGCCTTTCCGTCCTCAGCCGTCGCTTCA
TGTGACTCCACGGAGTACCGGGCGCCGTCCAGGCACCTCGATTAGTTCTCGAGCTTTTGGAGTACGTCGT
CTTTAGGTTGGGGGGAGGGGTTTTATGCGATGGAGTTTCCCCACACTGAGTGGGTGGAGACTGAAGTTAG
GCCAGCTTGGCACTTGATGTAATTCTCCTTGGAATTTGCCCTTTTTGAGTTTGGATCTTGGTTCATTCTC
AAGCCTCAGACAGTGGTTCAAAGTTTTTTTCTTCCATTTCAGGTGTCGTGAGCGGCCGCATGGACTACAA
AGACCATGACGGTGATTATAAAGATCATGACATCGACTACAAAGACGATGACGACAAGGCTAGCGGTAGC
GGTAGCATGTCCTTGCCTCTTACAGAGGAGCAGAGGAAAAAGATTGAAGAGAATCGACAAAAGGCTCTGG
CCCGCAGAGCTGAGAAGTTATTGGCAGAACAGCATCAGAGGACTAGCTCGGGCACCTCCATTGCTGGCAA
CCCATTCCAGGCCAAGCAAGGCCCATCCCAAAATTTCCCAAGGGAGTCTTGTAAGCCAGTGAGCCATGGT
GTCATTTTCAAGCAACAGAATCTCAGTAGCTCATCTAATGCTGACCAAAGACCTCATGATTCCCACAGTT
TTCAGGCAAAGGGAATATGGAAAAAGCCAGAAGAAATGCCCACAGCCTGCCCAGGCCACAGTCCACGTAG
TCAAATGGCTCTCACTGGAATCTCTCCTCCCTTGGCACAAAGTCCTCCAGAGGTCCCTAAACAACAGCTC
TTGAGTTATGAGTTAGGTCAAGGTCATGCTCAGGCTTCACCTGAGATCAGGTTCACACCCTTTGCTAACC
CAACTCATAAGCCTCTGGCCAAACCAAAGAGTTCCCAAGAGACACCAGCTCATTCCTCTGGACAGCCTCC
CAGGGATGCTAAGTTAGAGGCCAAGACAGCAAAAGCCTCCCCTTCGGGGCAGAACATTTCTTACATCCAT
TCTAGCTCAGAGAGTGTAACGCCCAGGACAGAAGGAAGACTCCAGCAGAAGTCAGGGTCCTCAGTCCAAA
AAGGAGTGAACTCTCAGAAGGGAAAGTGCGTAAGGAACGGCGATCGTTTCCAGGTGTTGATTGGGTACAA
TGCAGAACTCATTGCAGTGTTTAAGACCCTGCCCAGCAAGAATTATGATCCTGACACCAAGACGTGGAAC
TTCAGCATGAATGACTATAGTGCCCTGATGAAAGCAGCCCAGAGCCTCCCCACGGTCAACCTGCAGCCTC
TGGAATGGGCCTATGGCAGCAGCGAGTCACCCTCCACCAGCAGTGAGGGACAGGCCGGCCTTCCATCAGC
TCCATCCCTTTCATTTGTCAAAGGGCGATGCATGCTCATCTCCAGGGCCTACTTCGAGGCAGACATCAGT
TATTCACAGGACCTTATTGCGCTTTTTAAACAGATGGATTCCAGAAGATATGATGTCAAGACCAGGAAGT
GGAGCTTTCTCTTGGAAGAGCACAGTAAACTAATTGCAAAGGTGCGCTGCCTCCCACAAGTTCAGCTGGA
CCCTCTGCCCACGACTCTCACCCTGGCGTTTGCTTCTCAGCTCAAGAAGACATCTCTCAGTCTCACGCCA
GATGTCCCAGAGGCAGACCTTTCTGAAGTGGACCCCAAGCTCGTGTCTAATCTGATGCCCTTTCAGAGAG
CTGGAGTCAATTTTGCCATAGCCAAAGGAGGCCGCCTGCTGCTCGCTGACGACATGGGCCTGGGGAAGAC
CATCCAAGCCATCTGCATCGCAGCCTTTTACCGGAAGGAGTGGCCGCTCCTGGTGGTGGTGCCATCCTCC
GTGCGCTTCACCTGGGAGCAGGCCTTCCTTCGGTGGCTGCCATCTCTGAGCCCAGATTGCATCAACGTCG
TGGTGACTGGGAAGGACCGCCTGACAGCTGGCCTGATCAACATTGTCAGCTTTGACCTTCTTAGCAAGTT
GGAAAAACAGCTAAAAACCCCTTTTAAAGTTGTCATCATTGATGAATCTCACTTCCTCAAAAACAGTAGG
ACTGCCCGCTGTCGAGCAGCTATGCCGGTCCTAAAGGTTGCCAAGAGGGTGATCCTGTTGTCGGGCACAC
CAGCCATGTCCCGGCCCGCAGAGCTCTACACGCAGATCATCGCAGTCAAGCCAACTTTCTTCCCCCAGTT
TCATGCCTTTGGACTTCGCTACTGTGATGCCAAACGGATGCCTTGGGGGTGGGACTACTCAGGTTCCTCC
AACCTGGGAGAGCTGAAGCTCCTGCTGGAGGAAGCAGTCATGCTGCGGCGCCTCAAGTCCGACGTCCTTT
CCCAGCTGCCTGCCAAGCAGCGCAAGATAGTGGTGATTGCCCCAGGACGGATCAATGCCAGGACCAGAGC
TGCCCTGGATGCTGCAGCCAAGGAAATGACCACCAAGGACAAAACTAAACAGCAGCAGAAAGATGCCCTC
ATTCTCTTCTTCAACAGAACAGCTGAAGCTAAAATCCCATCTGTCATTGAATATATCTTGGACCTACTGG
AAAGTGGAAGAGAGAAGTTTTTAGTATTTGCACACCATAAGGTGGTCCTGGACGCAATTACGCAAGAGCT
TGAGAGAAAGCACGTGCAGCACATCCGCATCGATGGCTCCACCTCATCAGCTGAGCAGGAGGACCTGTGC
CAGCAGTTCCAACTGTCGGAGAGGCATGCTGTGGCCGTGCTGTCCATCACCGCTGCCAATATGGGCCTCA
CCTTCTCCTCGGCTGACCTGGTGGTGTTTGCTGAGCTGTTTTGGAACCCAGGGGTGCTGATCCAGGCTGA
GGACCGCGTGCACCGCATTGGACAGACCAGCTCCGTGGGCATTCACTACCTCGTGGCAAAGGGCACAGCT
GATGACTACCTTTGGCCCCTGATTCAAGAGAAGATTAAAGTTCTGGCAGAAGCCGGGCTTTCTGAGACCA
ATTTTTCAGAAATGACAGAATCCACTGATTACCTCTACAAGGACCCAAAGCAGCAGAAGATCTACGACCT
ATTCCAGAAGTCCTTTGAGAAAGAAGGAAGTGATATGGAGCTCCTGGAAGCAGCAGAGTCCTTTGACCCA
GGAAGTGCTTCAGGAACATCTGGAAGTAGTTCCCAGAACATGGGAGACACCCTGGATGAAAGCTCATTGA
CAGCCAGTCCACAGAAGAAAAGGAGATTTGAATTTTTTGATAACTGGGACAGCTTTACGTCTCCCCTGTA
ACCCGGGCTAGGATCCGCCCCTCTCCCTCCCCCCCCCCTAACGTTACTGGCCGAAGCCGCTTGGAATAAG
GCCGGTGTGCGTTTGTCTATATGTTATTTTCCACCATATTGCCGTCTTTTGGCAATGTGAGGGCCCGGAA
ACCTGGCCCTGTCTTCTTGACGAGCATTCCTAGGGGTCTTTCCCCTCTCGCCAAAGGAATGCAAGGTCTG
TTGAATGTCGTGAAGGAAGCAGTTCCTCTGGAAGCTTCTTGAAGACAAACAACGTCTGTAGCGACCCTTT
GCAGGCAGCGGAACCCCCCACCTGGCGACAGGTGCCTCTGCGGCCAAAAGCCACGTGTATAAGATACACC
TGCAAAGGCGGCACAACCCCAGTGCCACGTTGTGAGTTGGATAGTTGTGGAAAGAGTCAAATGGCTCTCC
TCAAGCGTATTCAACAAGGGGCTGAAGGATGCCCAGAAGGTACCCCATTGTATGGGATCTGATCTGGGGC
CTCGGTACACATGCTTTACATGTGTTTAGTCGAGGTTAAAAAAACGTCTAGGCCCCCCGAACCACGGGGA
CGTGGTTTTCCTTTGAAAAACACGATGATAATATGGCCACAACCATGGGCACCACCCTGGACGACACGGC
TTACCGATACCGCACCAGTGTCCCTGGGGACGCCGAGGCCATCGAGGCACTGGATGGGTCCTTCACCACC
GACACCGTCTTCCGCGTCACCGCCACCGGGGACGGCTTCACCCTGCGGGAGGTGCCGGTGGACCCGCCCC
TGACCAAGGTGTTCCCCGACGACGAATCGGACGACGAATCGGACGACGGGGAGGACGGCGACCCGGACTC
CCGGACGTTCGTCGCGTACGGGGACGACGGCGACCTGGCGGGCTTCGTGGTCGTCTCGTACTCCGGCTGG
AACCGCCGGCTGACCGTCGAGGACATTGAGGTAGCACCCGAGCACAGGGGACACGGGGTGGGACGGGCAT
TGATGGGACTGGCTACCGAGTTCGCCAGAGAACGGGGAGCTGGTCATCTTTGGCTCGAAGTCACCAACGT
CAACGCACCGGCGATCCACGCTTACCGGCGGATGGGGTTCACCCTCTGCGGCCTGGACACCGCCCTGTAC
GACGGCACCGCCTCGGACGGCGAGCAGGCGCTCTACATGTCCATGCCCTGCCCCGGCAGTGGCGAGGGCA
GAGGAAGTCTGCTAACATGCGGTGACGTCGAGGAGAATCCTGGCCCAATGAAGCGCTTCCTCTTCCTCCT
ACTCACCATCAGCCTCCTGGTTATGGTACAGATACAAACTGGACTCTCAGGACAAAACGACACCAGCCAA
ACCAGCAGCCCCTCAGCATCCAGCAACATAAGCGGAGGCATTTTCCTTTTCTTCGTGGCTAATGCCATAA
TCCACCTCTTCTGCTTCAGTTGAGGCGCGCCAAATTTATCGATACCGTCGACTTCGATCGAGACCTAGAA
AAACATGGAGCAATCACAAGTAGCAATACAGCAGCTACCAATGCTGATTGTGCCTGGCTAGAAGCACAAG
AGGAGGAGGAGGTGGGTTTTCCAGTCACACCTCAGGTACCTTTAAGACCAATGACTTACAAGGCAGCTGT
AGATCTTAGCCACTTTTTAAAAGAAAAGGGGGGACTGGAAGGGCTAATTCACTCCCAACGAAGACAAGAT
ATCCTTGATCTGTGGATCTACCACACACAAGGCTACTTCCCTGATTGGCAGAACTACACACCAGGGCCAG
GGATCAGATATCCACTGACCTTTGGATGGTGCTACAAGCTAGTACCAGTTGAGCAAGAGAAGGTAGAAGA
AGCCAATGAAGGAGAGAACACCCGCTTGTTACACCCTGTGAGCCTGCATGGGATGGATGACCCGGAGAGA
GAAGTATTAGAGTGGAGGTTTGACAGCCGCCTAGCATTTCATCACATGGCCCGAGAGCTGCATCCGGACT
GTACTGGGTCTCTCTGGTTAGACCAGATCTGAGCCTGGGAGCTCTCTGGCTAACTAGGGAACCCACTGCT
TAAGCCTCAATAAAGCTTGCCTTGAGTGCTTCAAGTAGTGTGTGCCCGTCTGTTGTGTGACTCTGGTAAC
TAGAGATCCCTCAGACCCTTTTAGTCAGTGTGGAAAATCTCTAGCAGCATGTGAGCAAAAGGCCAGCAAA
AGGCCAGGAACCGTAAAAAGGCCGCGTTGCTGGCGTTTTTCCATAGGCTCCGCCCCCCTGACGAGCATCA
CAAAAATCGACGCTCAAGTCAGAGGTGGCGAAACCCGACAGGACTATAAAGATACCAGGCGTTTCCCCCT
GGAAGCTCCCTCGTGCGCTCTCCTGTTCCGACCCTGCCGCTTACCGGATACCTGTCCGCCTTTCTCCCTT
CGGGAAGCGTGGCGCTTTCTCATAGCTCACGCTGTAGGTATCTCAGTTCGGTGTAGGTCGTTCGCTCCAA
GCTGGGCTGTGTGCACGAACCCCCCGTTCAGCCCGACCGCTGCGCCTTATCCGGTAACTATCGTCTTGAG
TCCAACCCGGTAAGACACGACTTATCGCCACTGGCAGCAGCCACTGGTAACAGGATTAGCAGAGCGAGGT
ATGTAGGCGGTGCTACAGAGTTCTTGAAGTGGTGGCCTAACTACGGCTACACTAGAAGAACAGTATTTGG
TATCTGCGCTCTGCTGAAGCCAGTTACCTTCGGAAAAAGAGTTGGTAGCTCTTGATCCGGCAAACAAACC
ACCGCTGGTAGCGGTGGTTTTTTTGTTTGCAAGCAGCAGATTACGCGCAGAAAAAAAGGATCTCAAGAAG
ATCCTTTGATCTTTTCTACGGGGTCTGACGCTCAGTGGAACGAAAACTCACGTTAAGGGATTTTGGTCAT
GAGATTATCAAAAAGGATCTTCACCTAGATCCTTTTAAATTAAAAATGAAGTTTTAAATCAATCTAAAGT
ATATATGAGTAAACTTGGTCTGACAGTTACCAATGCTTAATCAGTGAGGCACCTATCTCAGCGATCTGTC
TATTTCGTTCATCCATAGTTGCCTGACTCCCCGTCGTGTAGATAACTACGATACGGGAGGGCTTACCATC
TGGCCCCAGTGCTGCAATGATACCGCGAGACCCACGCTCACCGGCTCCAGATTTATCAGCAATAAACCAG
CCAGCCGGAAGGGCCGAGCGCAGAAGTGGTCCTGCAACTTTATCCGCCTCCATCCAGTCTATTAATTGTT
GCCGGGAAGCTAGAGTAAGTAGTTCGCCAGTTAATAGTTTGCGCAACGTTGTTGCCATTGCTACAGGCAT
CGTGGTGTCACGCTCGTCGTTTGGTATGGCTTCATTCAGCTCCGGTTCCCAACGATCAAGGCGAGTTACA
TGATCCCCCATGTTGTGCAAAAAAGCGGTTAGCTCCTTCGGTCCTCCGATCGTTGTCAGAAGTAAGTTGG
CCGCAGTGTTATCACTCATGGTTATGGCAGCACTGCATAATTCTCTTACTGTCATGCCATCCGTAAGATG
CTTTTCTGTGACTGGTGAGTACTCAACCAAGTCATTCTGAGAATAGTGTATGCGGCGACCGAGTTGCTCT
TGCCCGGCGTCAATACGGGATAATACCGCGCCACATAGCAGAACTTTAAAAGTGCTCATCATTGGAAAAC
GTTCTTCGGGGCGAAAACTCTCAAGGATCTTACCGCTGTTGAGATCCAGTTCGATGTAACCCACTCGTGC
ACCCAACTGATCTTCAGCATCTTTTACTTTCACCAGCGTTTCTGGGTGAGCAAAAACAGGAAGGCAAAAT
GCCGCAAAAAAGGGAATAAGGGCGACACGGAAATGTTGAATACTCATACTCTTCCTTTTTCAATATTATT
GAAGCATTTATCAGGGTTATTGTCTCATGAGCGGATACATATTTGAATGTATTTAGAAAAATAAACAAAT
AGGGGTTCCGCGCACATTTCCCCGAAAAGTGCCACCTGACGTCGACGGATCGGGAGATCTCCCGATCCCC
TATGGTGCACTCTCAGTACAATCTGCTCTGATGCCGCATAGTTAAGCCAGTATCTGCTCCCTGCTTGTGT
GTTGGAGGTCGCTGAGTAGTGCGCGAGCAAAATTTAAGCTACAACAAGGCAAGGCTTGACCGACAATTGC
ATGAAGAATCTGCTTAGGGTTAGGCGTTTTGCGCTGCTTCGCGATGTACGGGCCAGATATACGCGTTGAC
ATTGATTATTGACTAGTTATTAATAGTAATCAATTACGGGGTCATTAGTTCATAGCCCATATATGGAGTT
CCGCGTTACATAACTTACGGTAAATGGCCCGCCTGGCTGACCGCCCAACGACCCCCGCCCATTGACGTCA
ATAATGACGTATGTTCCCATAGTAACGCCAATAGGGACTTTCCATTGACGTCAATGGGTGGAGTATTTAC
GGTAAACTGCCCACTTGGCAGTACATCAAGTGTATCATATGCCAAGTACGCCCCCTATTGACGTCAATGA
CGGTAAATGGCCCGCCTGGCATTATGCCCAGTACATGACCTTATGGGACTTTCCTACTTGGCAGTACATC
TACGTATTAGTCATCGCTATTACCATGGTGATGCGGTTTTGGCAGTACATCAATGGGCGTGGATAGCGGT
TTGACTCACGGGGATTTCCAAGTCTCCACCCCATTGACGTCAATGGGAGTTTGTTTTGGCACCAAAATCA
ACGGGACTTTCCAAAATGTCGTAACAACTCCGCCCCATTGACGCAAATGGGCGGTAGGCGTGTACGGTGG
GAGGTCTATATAAGCAGCGCGTTTTGCCTGTACTGGGTCTCTCTGGTTAGACCAGATCTGAGCCTGGGAG
CTCTCTGGCTAACTAGGGAACCCACTGCTTAAGCCTCAATAAAGCTTGCCTTGAGTGCTTCAAGTAGTGT
GTGCCCGTCTGTTGTGTGACTCTGGTAACTAGAGATCCCTCAGACCCTTTTAGTCAGTGTGGAAAATCTC
TAGCAGTGGCGCCCGAACAGGGACTTGAAAGCGAAAGGGAAACCAGAGGAGCTCTCTCGACGCAGGACTC
GGCTTGCTGAAGCGCGCACGGCAAGAGGCGAGGGGCGGCGACTGGTGAGTACGCCAAAAATTTTGACTAG
CGGAGGCTAGAAGGAGAGAGATGGGTGCGAGAGCGTCAGTATTAAGCGGGGGAGAATTAGATCGCGATGG
GAAAAAATTCGGTTAAGGCCAGGGGGAAAGAAAAAATATAAATTAAAACATATAGTATGGGCAAGCAGGG
AGCTAGAACGATTCGCAGTTAATCCTGGCCTGTTAGAAACATCAGAAGGCTGTAGACAAATACTGGGACA
GCTACAACCATCCCTTCAGACAGGATCAGAAGAACTTAGATCATTATATAATACAGTAGCAACCCTCTAT
TGTGTGCATCAAAGGATAGAGATAAAAGACACCAAGGAAGCTTTAGACAAGATAGAGGAAGAGCAAAACA
AAAGTAAGACCACCGCACAGCAAGCGGCCGGCCGCTGATCTTCAGACCTGGAGGAGGAGATATGAGGGAC
AATTGGAGAAGTGAATTATATAAATATAAAGTAGTAAAAATTGAACCATTAGGAGTAGCACCCACCAAGG
CAAAGAGAAGAGTGGTGCAGAGAGAAAAAAGAGCAGTGGGAATAGGAGCTTTGTTCCTTGGGTTCTTGGG
AGCAGCAGGAAGCACTATGGGCGCAGCGTCAATGACGCTGACGGTACAGGCCAGACAATTATTGTCTGGT
ATAGTGCAGCAGCAGAACAATTTGCTGAGGGCTATTGAGGCGCAACAGCATCTGTTGCAACTCACAGTCT
GGGGCATCAAGCAGCTCCAGGCAAGAATCCTGGCTGTGGAAAGATACCTAAAGGATCAACAGCTCCTGGG
GATTTGGGGTTGCTCTGGAAAACTCATTTGCACCACTGCTGTGCCTTGGAATGCTAGTTGGAGTAATAAA
TCTCTGGAACAGATTTGGAATCACACGACCTGGATGGAGTGGGACAGAGAAATTAACAATTACACAAGCT
TAATACACTCC
Features (pLannotate 1.2.2; 22 found; start..end, strand, type, name):
    223..323     +  CDS            Rev (fragment): human immunodeficiency virus 1 (HIV-1) Rev protein; rev; enhances nuclear export of unspliced and incompletely spliced viral mRNAs
    373..490     +  misc_feature   cPPT/CTS: central polypurine tract and central termination sequence of HIV-1
    572..783     +  promoter       EF-1α core promoter: core promoter for human elongation factor EF-1α
    784..1722    +  intron         EF-1α intron A: intron upstream of the start codon of human EF-1α
   1743..1792    +  CDS            3xFLAG (fragment): three tandem FLAG® epitope tags, followed by an enterokinase cleavage site
   1827..4688    +  CDS            SMARCAL1: SMAL1_HUMAN - Also known as HARP. Experimental evidence at protein level: Swiss-Prot protein existence level 1. ATP-dependent annealing helicase that binds selectively to fork DNA relative to ssDNA or dsDNA and catalyzes the rewinding of the stably unwound DNA. Rewinds single-stranded DNA bubbles that are stably bound by replication protein A (RPA). Acts throughout the genome to reanneal stably unwound DNA, performing the opposite reaction of many enzymes, such as helicases and polymerases, that unwind DNA. May play an important role in DNA damage response by acting at stalled replication fork
   4708..5294    +  misc_feature   IRES2: internal ribosome entry site (IRES) of the encephalomyocarditis virus (EMCV)
   5283..5864    +  CDS            sta: STA_STRLA - Experimental evidence at protein level: Swiss-Prot protein existence level 1. Involved in resistance to streptothricin, a broad-spectrum antibiotic produced by streptomycetes. Detoxifies streptothricin via acetylation of the beta amino group of the first beta-lysyl moiety of streptothricin. From Streptomyces lavendulae.
   5928..6110    +  CDS            CD52: CD52_HUMAN - Also known as CDW52, HE5. Experimental evidence at protein level: Swiss-Prot protein existence level 1. May play a role in carrying and orienting carbohydrate, as well as having a more specific role. From Homo sapiens (Human).
   6126..6147    +  misc_feature   MCS (fragment): pBluescript multiple cloning site
   6149..6649    +  CDS            nef (fragment): NEF_HV1LA - Experimental evidence at protein level: Swiss-Prot protein existence level 1. Extracellular Nef protein targets CD4(+) T-lymphocytes for apoptosis by interacting with CXCR4 surface receptors. From Human immunodeficiency virus type 1 group M subtype B (isolate Lai) (HIV-1).
   6656..6836    +  LTR            5' LTR (truncated): truncated 5' long terminal repeat (LTR) from HIV-1
   6898..7486    -  rep_origin     ori: high-copy-number ColE1/pMB1/pBR322/pUC origin of replication
   7657..8517    -  CDS            AmpR: β-lactamase; bla; confers resistance to ampicillin, carbenicillin, and related antibiotics
   8518..8622    -  promoter       AmpR promoter: bla
   8681..8733    -  misc_feature   bom (fragment): basis of mobility region from pBR322
   8888..9267    +  enhancer       CMV enhancer: human cytomegalovirus immediate early enhancer
   9268..9467    +  promoter       CMV promoter: human cytomegalovirus (CMV) immediate early promoter
   9485..9665    +  LTR            5' LTR (truncated): truncated 5' long terminal repeat (LTR) from HIV-1
   9712..9837    +  misc_feature   HIV-1 Ψ: packaging signal of human immunodeficiency virus type 1
   9821..10159   +  CDS            HIV-1 gag (fragment): gag protein from human immunodeficiency virus 1; gag
  10334..10567   +  misc_feature   RRE: The Rev response element (RRE) of HIV-1 allows for Rev-dependent mRNA export from the nucleus to the cytoplasm.
