[The description below was written by a language model from this plasmid's Addgene catalogue record and pLannotate feature annotations shown in this document.]
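Description:
pHIVT9-NAT-3xFlag-SMARCAL1-R764Q is an HIV-1-based lentiviral transfer vector of about 10.7 kb for stable expression of a mutant human SMARCAL1 in mammalian cells. It is propagated in bacteria as a high-copy plasmid through a ColE1/pUC-type origin and an ampicillin resistance gene. The viral genome is transcribed from a CMV enhancer/promoter fused to a truncated 5' LTR. It carries the Ψ packaging signal with an adjoining gag fragment, the Rev response element for Rev-dependent nuclear export, and the cPPT/CTS. A second truncated LTR element, preceded by a nef-derived fragment, closes the proviral unit. No packaging or envelope genes are annotated, so these functions would have to be supplied in trans to make virus.

The internal expression cassette uses the EF-1α core promoter with its intron A to drive an N-terminally 3xFLAG-tagged SMARCAL1 open reading frame of 2,862 bp. It carries the R764Q substitution, which the record places in the ATP translocase domain. SMARCAL1 (HARP) is an ATP-dependent annealing helicase that rewinds RPA-bound unwound DNA and acts at stalled replication forks. Downstream, an EMCV IRES allows translation of a streptothricin acetyltransferase from the same transcript, giving nourseothricin (clonNAT) selection of transduced cells. The automated annotation also detects a short CD52 coding segment after the resistance gene, whose role the record does not explain.

The associated study concerns synthetic lethality between SMARCAL1 and FANCM. The plasmid plausibly serves as a mutant comparator to wild-type SMARCAL1 in such experiments, although the record does not state this use.
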