Addgene plasmid #246937: pHIVT9-NAT-3xFlag-SMARCAL1-R764Q
Purpose: Lentiviral vector that expresses Flag-tagged SMARCAL1 with a mutation in the ATP translocase domain (R764Q)
Depositing lab: Daniel Durocher. Publication: Profound synthetic lethality between SMARCAL1 and FANCM. Feng S, Liu K, Shang J, Hoeg L, Pastore G, Yang W, Roy S, Sastre-Moreno G, Young JTF, Wu W, Xu D, Durocher D. Mol Cell. 2024 Dec 5;84(23):4522-4537.e7. doi: 10.1016/j.molcel.2024.10.016. Epub 2024 Nov 6. PubMed 39510066.
Backbone
  Vector backbone: pHIVT9-NAT-3xFlag
  Backbone size w/o insert (bp): 7860
  Total vector size (bp): 10722
  Vector type: Mammalian Expression, Lentiviral
  Selectable markers: Nourseothricin (clonNAT)
Growth in bacteria
  Bacterial resistance: Ampicillin, 100 μg/mL
  Growth temperature: 37°C
  Growth strain: NEB Stable
  Copy number: High Copy
Gene/Insert
  Gene/Insert name: SMARCAL1
  Species: H. sapiens (human)
  Insert size (bp): 2862
  Entrez Gene: SMARCAL1 (a.k.a. HARP, HHARP)
  Promoter: EF-1-alpha promoter
  Tag / fusion protein: 3XFLAG (N terminal on insert)
  Cloning method: Unknown
  Sequencing primers: 5′ gcttggcacttgatgtaattctcc
Terms and licenses: Academic/Nonprofit Terms; Industry Terms: Not Available to Industry
How to cite: pHIVT9-NAT-3xFlag-SMARCAL1-R764Q was a gift from Daniel Durocher (Addgene plasmid # 246937 ; http://n2t.net/addgene:246937 ; RRID:Addgene_246937)
